>Addgene plasmid #230187 | AiP12118 - pAAV-AiE0429m-minBG-SYFP2-WPRE3-BGHpA (Alias: CN2118) | depositor full sequence | sequence record 452675 | Full Sequence
CCTGCAGGCAGCTGCGCGCTCGCTCGCTCACTGAGGCCGCCCGGGCAAAGCCCGGGCGTCGGGCGACCTT
TGGTCGCCCGGCCTCAGTGAGCGAGCGAGCGCGCAGAGAGGGAGTGGCCAACTCCATCACTAGGGGTTCC
TGCGGCCGCACGCGTGGAGAGTGACCTGACTACACCAGAACACATGAGTGACATGCTGAGGATTTTGTTC
CCTGATAACTGGCCTGGTCTGTACATGGACCATCTCGGGCTATTTTATCTGAGATCATTGGAATACTCTC
TCCTCTTGCCATGACTAATGCTTTTCTATCTCTGAAATATGACTTCCTTTTTGTTGATTCATGTAATAAA
CCTCAGAGTGCCTTGCAGGGTGTATCTAGTGTGTCATTACACAGAACTGGAACATTCTCTGATGTGACTA
GATTAACAGTACTAACGTGGTAATCACTGGAGGTCAGACATCCTGGGGAGCAGGCTGGCCTCTGTGGGTG
TGGTTAGCACTCGTGATTCTGGGGACTCAGGAGTTAGAGGAAGTACCATTTTAACCGAGGAGCTAAAGCT
ATCCCTACACAGAGCTGTCCTTGGATTTCCCCTGCCAAGTACTCATGTTTTCAGGTCTTACCCTCAACTG
TGTCCTGCTGCTGCTGCAACTACTACTTGCAAGTAAGTCTGGGCCTGGGCGAGCTCGGGCTGGGCATAAA
AGTCAGGGCAGAGCCATCTATTGCTTACATTTGCTTCTGGGATCCAGATCTTTCGAAGCTAGCGCTACCG
GTCGCCACCATGGTGAGCAAGGGCGAGGAGCTGTTCACCGGGGTGGTGCCCATCCTGGTCGAGCTGGACG
GCGACGTAAACGGCCACAAGTTCAGCGTGTCCGGCGAGGGCGAGGGCGATGCCACCTACGGCAAGCTGAC
CCTGAAGCTGATCTGCACCACCGGCAAGCTGCCCGTGCCCTGGCCCACCCTCGTGACCACCCTGGGCTAC
GGCGTGCAGTGCTTCGCCCGCTACCCCGACCACATGAAGCAGCACGACTTCTTCAAGTCCGCCATGCCCG
AAGGCTACGTCCAGGAGCGCACCATCTTCTTCAAGGACGACGGCAACTACAAGACCCGCGCCGAGGTGAA
GTTCGAGGGCGACACCCTGGTGAACCGCATCGAGCTGAAGGGCATCGACTTCAAGGAGGACGGCAACATC
CTGGGGCACAAGCTGGAGTACAACTACAACAGCCACAACGTCTATATCACCGCCGACAAGCAGAAGAACG
GCATCAAGGCCAACTTCAAGATCCGCCACAACATCGAGGACGGCGGCGTGCAGCTCGCCGACCACTACCA
GCAGAACACCCCCATCGGCGACGGCCCCGTGCTGCTGCCCGACAACCACTACCTGAGCTACCAGTCCAAG
CTGAGCAAAGACCCCAACGAGAAGCGCGATCACATGGTCCTGCTGGAGTTCGTGACCGCCGCCGGGATCA
CTCTCGGCATGGACGAGCTGTACAAGTAAGTCGACGGCGCGCCGCGGCCGCGAATTCGATATCATAATCA
ACCTCTGGATTACAAAATTTGTGAAAGATTGACTGGTATTCTTAACTATGTTGCTCCTTTTACGCTATGT
GGATACGCTGCTTTAATGCCTTTGTATCATGCTATTGCTTCCCGTATGGCTTTCATTTTCTCCTCCTTGT
ATAAATCCTGGTTAGTTCTTGCCACGGCGGAACTCATCGCCGCCTGCCTTGCCCGCTGCTGGACAGGGGC
TCGGCTGTTGGGCACTGACAATTCCGTGGCTCGAGAGATCTTCGACTGTGCCTTCTAGTTGCCAGCCATC
TGTTGTTTGCCCCTCCCCCGTGCCTTCCTTGACCCTGGAAGGTGCCACTCCCACTGTCCTTTCCTAATAA
AATGAGGAAATTGCATCGCATTGTCTGAGTAGGTGTCATTCTATTCTGGGGGGTGGGGTGGGGCAGGACA
GCAAGGGGGAGGATTGGGAAGACAATAGCAGGCATGAGATCTCACGTGCGGACCGAGCGGCCGCAGGAAC
CCCTAGTGATGGAGTTGGCCACTCCCTCTCTGCGCGCTCGCTCGCTCACTGAGGCCGGGCGACCAAAGGT
CGCCCGACGCCCGGGCTTTGCCCGGGCGGCCTCAGTGAGCGAGCGAGCGCGCAGCTGCCTGCAGGGGCGC
CTGATGCGGTATTTTCTCCTTACGCATCTGTGCGGTATTTCACACCGCATA
[142 nt withheld, positions 2222-2363]
C
[141 nt withheld, positions 2365-2505]
CCTTTGACGTTGGAGTCCACGTTCTTT
[37 nt withheld, positions 2533-2569]
ACCCTATCTCGGGCTATTCTTTTGATTTATAAGGGATTTTGCCGATTTCGGCCTATTGGTTAAAAAATGA
GCTGATTTAACAAAAATTTAACGCGAATTTTAACAAAATATTAACGTTTACAATTTTATGGTGCACTCTC
AGTACAATCTGCTCTGATGCCGCATAGTTAAGCCAGCCCCGACACCCGCCAACACCCGCTGACGCGCCCT
GACGGGCTTGTCTGCTCCCGGCATCCGCTTACAGACAAGCTGTGACCGTCTCCGGGAGCTGCATGTGTCA
GAGGTTTTCACCGTCATCACCGAAACGCGCGAGACGAAAGGGCCTCGTGATACGCCTATTTTTATAGGTT
AATGTCATGATAATAATGGTTTCTTAGACGTCAGGTGGCACTTTTCGGGGAAATGTGCGCGGAACCCCTA
TTTGTTTATTTTTCTAAATACATTCAAATATGTATCCGCTCATGAGACAATAACCCTGATAAATGCTTCA
ATAATATTGAAAAAGGAAGAGTATGAGTATTCAACATTTCCGTGTCGCCCTTATTCCCTTTTTTGCGGCA
TTTTGCCTTCCTGTTTTTGCTCACCCAGAAACGCTGGTGAAAGTAAAAGATGCTGAAGATCAGTTGGGTG
CACGAGTGGGTTACATCGAACTGGATCTCAACAGCGGTAAGATCCTTGAGAGTTTTCGCCCCGAAGAACG
TTTTCCAATGATGAGCACTTTTAAAGTTCTGCTATGTGGCGCGGTATTATCCCGTATTGACGCCGGGCAA
GAGCAACTCGGTCGCCGCATACACTATTCTCAGAATGACTTGGTTGAGTACTCACCAGTCACAGAAAAGC
ATCTTACGGATGGCATGACAGTAAGAGAATTATGCAGTGCTGCCATAACCATGAGTGATAACACTGCGGC
CAACTTACTTCTGACAACGATCGGAGGACCGAAGGAGCTAACCGCTTTTTTGCACAACATGGGGGATCAT
GTAACTCGCCTTGATCGTTGGGAACCGGAGCTGAATGAAGCCATACCAAACGACGAGCGTGACACCACGA
TGCCTGTAGCAATGGCAACAACGTTGCGCAAACTATTAACTGGCGAACTACTTACTCTAGCTTCCCGGCA
ACAATTAATAGACTGGATGGAGGCGGATAAAGTTGCAGGACCACTTCTGCGCTCGGCCCTTCCGGCTGGC
TGGTTTATTGCTGATAAATCTGGAGCCGGTGAGCGTGGGTCTCGCGGTATCATTGCAGCACTGGGGCCAG
ATGGTAAGCCCTCCCGTATCGTAGTTATCTACACGACGGGGAGTCAGGCAACTATGGATGAACGAAATAG
ACAGATCGCTGAGATAGGTGCCTCACTGATTAAGCATTGGTAACTGTCAGACCAAGTTTACTCATATATA
CTTTAGATTGATTTAAAACTTCATTTTTAATTTAAAAGGATCTAGGTGAAGATCCTTTTTGATAATCTCA
TGACCAAAATCCCTTAACGTGAGTTTTCGTTCCACTGAGCGTCAGACCCCGTAGAAAAGATCAAAGGATC
TTCTTGAGATCCTTTTTTTCTGCGCGTAATCTGCTGCTTGCAAACAAAAAAACCACCGCTACCAGCGGTG
GTTTGTTTGCCGGATCAAGAGCTACCAACTCTTTTTCCGAAGGTAACTGGCTTCAGCAGAGCGCAGATAC
CAAATACTGTCCTTCTAGTGTAGCCGTAGTTAGGCCACCACTTCAAGAACTCTGTAGCACCGCCTACATA
CCTCGCTCTGCTAATCCTGTTACCAGTGGCTGCTGCCAGTGGCGATAAGTCGTGTCTTACCGGGTTGGAC
TCAAGACGATAGTTACCGGATAAGGCGCAGCGGTCGGGCTGAACGGGGGGTTCGTGCACACAGCCCAGCT
TGGAGCGAACGACCTACACCGAACTGAGATACCTACAGCGTGAGCTATGAGAAAGCGCCACGCTTCCCGA
AGGGAGAAAGGCGGACAGGTATCCGGTAAGCGGCAGGGTCGGAACAGGAGAGCGCACGAGGGAGCTTCCA
GGGGGAAACGCCTGGTATCTTTATAGTCCTGTCGGGTTTCGCCACCTCTGACTTGAGCGTCGATTTTTGT
GATGCTCGTCAGGGGGGCGGAGCCTATGGAAAAACGCCAGCAACGCGGCCTTTTTACGGTTCCTGGCCTT
TTGCTGGCCTTTTGCTCACATGT
Features (pLannotate 1.2.2; 14 found; start..end, strand, type, name):
      1..141     -  repeat_region  AAV2 ITR: inverted terminal repeat of adeno-associated virus serotype 2 inverted
    605..661     +  CDS            Havcr2 (fragment): HAVR2_MOUSE - Also known as Tim3, Timd3. Experimental evidence at protein level: Swiss-Prot protein existence level 1. Cell surface receptor implicated in modulating innate and adaptive immune responses. Generally accepted to have an inhibiting function. Reports on stimulating functions suggest that the activity may be influenced by the cellular context and/or the respective ligand (PubMed:18006747). Regulates macrophage activation (PubMed:11823861). Inhibits T-helper type 1 lymphocyte (Th1)-mediated auto- and alloimmune responses and promotes immunological tolerance (PubMed:14556006, PubMed:1
    780..1496    +  CDS            SYFP2: SYFP2 is a basic (constitutively fluorescent) yellow fluorescent protein published in 2006, derived from Aequorea victoria. It is reported to be a very rapidly-maturing monomer with moderate acid sensitivity.
   1536..1693    +  misc_feature   WPRE (fragment): woodchuck hepatitis virus posttranscriptional regulatory element
   1699..1779    +  misc_feature   WPRE (fragment): woodchuck hepatitis virus posttranscriptional regulatory element
   1796..1907    +  polyA_signal   bGH poly(A) signal: bovine growth hormone polyadenylation signal
   2025..2165    +  repeat_region  AAV2 ITR: inverted terminal repeat of adeno-associated virus serotype 2 inverted
   2170..2221    -  misc_feature   bom (fragment): basis of mobility region from pBR322
   2240..2620    +  rep_origin     M13 ori (sequence partly withheld): M13 bacteriophage origin of replication; arrow indicates direction of (+) strand synthesis
   2696..2745    -  misc_feature   bom (fragment): basis of mobility region from pBR322
   2847..2882    -  CDS            rop (fragment): Rop protein, which maintains plasmids at low copy number; rop
   2977..3081    +  promoter       AmpR promoter: bla
   3082..3942    +  CDS            AmpR: β-lactamase; bla; confers resistance to ampicillin, carbenicillin, and related antibiotics
   4113..4701    +  rep_origin     ori: high-copy-number ColE1/pMB1/pBR322/pUC origin of replication
