>Addgene plasmid #230187 | AiP12118 - pAAV-AiE0429m-minBG-SYFP2-WPRE3-BGHpA (Alias: CN2118) | addgene full sequence | sequence record 467772 | Addgene NGS Result
TTGAGATCCTTTTTTTCTGCGCGTAATCTGCTGCTTGCAAACAAAAAAACCACCGCTACCAGCGGTGGTT
TGTTTGCCGGATCAAGAGCTACCAACTCTTTTTCCGAAGGTAACTGGCTTCAGCAGAGCGCAGATACCAA
ATACTGTTCTTCTAGTGTAGCCGTAGTTAGGCCACCACTTCAAGAACTCTGTAGCACCGCCTACATACCT
CGCTCTGCTAATCCTGTTACCAGTGGCTGCTGCCAGTGGCGATAAGTCGTGTCTTACCGGGTTGGACTCA
AGACGATAGTTACCGGATAAGGCGCAGCGGTCGGGCTGAACGGGGGGTTCGTGCACACAGCCCAGCTTGG
AGCGAACGACCTACACCGAACTGAGATACCTACAGCGTGAGCTATGAGAAAGCGCCACGCTTCCCGAAGG
GAGAAAGGCGGACAGGTATCCGGTAAGCGGCAGGGTCGGAACAGGAGAGCGCACGAGGGAGCTTCCAGGG
GGAAACGCCTGGTATCTTTATAGTCCTGTCGGGTTTCGCCACCTCTGACTTGAGCGTCGATTTTTGTGAT
GCTCGTCAGGGGGGCGGAGCCTATGGAAAAACGCCAGCAACGCGGCCTTTTTACGGTTCCTGGCCTTTTG
CTGGCCTTTTGCTCACATGTCCTGCAGGCAGCTGCGCGCTCGCTCGCTCACTGAGGCCGCCCGGGCGTCG
GGCGACCTTTGGTCGCCCGGCCTCAGTGAGCGAGCGAGCGCGCAGAGAGGGAGTGGCCAACTCCATCACT
AGGGGTTCCTGCGGCCGCACGCGTGGAGAGTGACCTGACTACACCAGAACACATGAGTGACATGCTGAGG
ATTTTGTTCCCTGATAACTGGCCTGGTCTGTACATGGACCATCTCGGGCTATTTTATCTGAGATCATTGG
AATACTCTCTCCTCTTGCCATGACTAATGCTTTTCTATCTCTGAAATATGACTTCCTTTTTGTTGATTCA
TGTAATAAACCTCAGAGTGCCTTGCAGGGTGTATCTAGTGTGTCATTACACAGAACTGGAACATTCTCTG
ATGTGACTAGATTAACAGTACTAACGTGGTAATCACTGGAGGTCAGACATCCTGGGGAGCAGGCTGGCCT
CTGTGGGTGTGGTTAGCACTCGTGATTCTGGGGACTCAGGAGTTAGAGGAAGTACCATTTTAACCGAGGA
GCTAAAGCTATCCCTACACAGAGCTGTCCTTGGATTTCCCCTGCCAAGTACTCATGTTTTCAGGTCTTAC
CCTCAACTGTGTCCTGCTGCTGCTGCAACTACTACTTGCAAGTAAGTCTGGGCCTGGGCGAGCTCGGGCT
GGGCATAAAAGTCAGGGCAGAGCCATCTATTGCTTACATTTGCTTCTGGGATCCAGATCTTTCGAAGCTA
GCGCTACCGGTCGCCACCATGGTGAGCAAGGGCGAGGAGCTGTTCACCGGGGTGGTGCCCATCCTGGTCG
AGCTGGACGGCGACGTAAACGGCCACAAGTTCAGCGTGTCCGGCGAGGGCGAGGGCGATGCCACCTACGG
CAAGCTGACCCTGAAGCTGATCTGCACCACCGGCAAGCTGCCCGTGCCCTGGCCCACCCTCGTGACCACC
CTGGGCTACGGCGTGCAGTGCTTCGCCCGCTACCCCGACCACATGAAGCAGCACGACTTCTTCAAGTCCG
CCATGCCCGAAGGCTACGTCCAGGAGCGCACCATCTTCTTCAAGGACGACGGCAACTACAAGACCCGCGC
CGAGGTGAAGTTCGAGGGCGACACCCTGGTGAACCGCATCGAGCTGAAGGGCATCGACTTCAAGGAGGAC
GGCAACATCCTGGGGCACAAGCTGGAGTACAACTACAACAGCCACAACGTCTATATCACCGCCGACAAGC
AGAAGAACGGCATCAAGGCCAACTTCAAGATCCGCCACAACATCGAGGACGGCGGCGTGCAGCTCGCCGA
CCACTACCAGCAGAACACCCCCATCGGCGACGGCCCCGTGCTGCTGCCCGACAACCACTACCTGAGCTAC
CAGTCCAAGCTGAGCAAAGACCCCAACGAGAAGCGCGATCACATGGTCCTGCTGGAGTTCGTGACCGCCG
CCGGGATCACTCTCGGCATGGACGAGCTGTACAAGTAAGTCGACGGCGCGCCGCGGCCGCGAATTCGATA
TCATAATCAACCTCTGGATTACAAAATTTGTGAAAGATTGACTGGTATTCTTAACTATGTTGCTCCTTTT
ACGCTATGTGGATACGCTGCTTTAATGCCTTTGTATCATGCTATTGCTTCCCGTATGGCTTTCATTTTCT
CCTCCTTGTATAAATCCTGGTTAGTTCTTGCCACGGCGGAACTCATCGCCGCCTGCCTTGCCCGCTGCTG
GACAGGGGCTCGGCTGTTGGGCACTGACAATTCCGTGGCTCGAGAGATCTTCGACTGTGCCTTCTAGTTG
CCAGCCATCTGTTGTTTGCCCCTCCCCCGTGCCTTCCTTGACCCTGGAAGGTGCCACTCCCACTGTCCTT
TCCTAATAAAATGAGGAAATTGCATCGCATTGTCTGAGTAGGTGTCATTCTATTCTGGGGGGTGGGGTGG
GGCAGGACAGCAAGGGGGAGGATTGGGAAGACAATAGCAGGCATGAGATCTCACGTGCGGACCGAGCGGC
CGCAGGAACCCCTAGTGATGGAGTTGGCCACTCCCTCTCTGCGCGCTCGCTCGCTCACTGAGGCCGGGCG
ACCAAAGGTCGCCCGACGCCCGGGCTTTGCCCGGGCGGCCTCAGTGAGCGAGCGAGCGCGCAGCTGCCTG
CAGGGGCGCCTGATGCGGTATTTTCTCCTTACGCATCTGTGCGGTATTTCACACCGCATA
[95 nt withheld, positions 2861-2955]
T
[46 nt withheld, positions 2957-3002]
C
[141 nt withheld, positions 3004-3144]
CCTTTGACGTTGGAGTCCACGTTCTTT
[37 nt withheld, positions 3172-3208]
ACTCTATCTCGGGCTATTCTTTTGATTTATAAGGGATTTTGCCGATTTCGGTCTATTGGTTAAAAAATGA
GCTGATTTAACAAAAATTTAACGCGAATTTTAACAAAATATTAACGTTTACAATTTTATGGTGCACTCTC
AGTACAATCTGCTCTGATGCCGCATAGTTAAGCCAGCCCCGACACCCGCCAACACCCGCTGACGCGCCCT
GACGGGCTTGTCTGCTCCCGGCATCCGCTTACAGACAAGCTGTGACCGTCTCCGGGAGCTGCATGTGTCA
GAGGTTTTCACCGTCATCACCGAAACGCGCGAGACGAAAGGGCCTCGTGATACGCCTATTTTTATAGGTT
AATGTCATGATAATAATGGTTTCTTAGACGTCAGGTGGCACTTTTCGGGGAAATGTGCGCGGAACCCCTA
TTTGTTTATTTTTCTAAATACATTCAAATATGTATCCGCTCATGAGACAATAACCCTGATAAATGCTTCA
ATAATATTGAAAAAGGAAGAGTATGAGTATTCAACATTTCCGTGTCGCCCTTATTCCCTTTTTTGCGGCA
TTTTGCCTTCCTGTTTTTGCTCACCCAGAAACGCTGGTGAAAGTAAAAGATGCTGAAGATCAGTTGGGTG
CACGAGTGGGTTACATCGAACTGGATCTCAACAGCGGTAAGATCCTTGAGAGTTTTCGCCCCGAAGAACG
TTTTCCAATGATGAGCACTTTTAAAGTTCTGCTATGTGGCGCGGTATTATCCCGTATTGACGCCGGGCAA
GAGCAACTCGGTCGCCGCATACACTATTCTCAGAATGACTTGGTTGAGTACTCACCAGTCACAGAAAAGC
ATCTTACGGATGGCATGACAGTAAGAGAATTATGCAGTGCTGCCATAACCATGAGTGATAACACTGCGGC
CAACTTACTTCTGACAACGATCGGAGGACCGAAGGAGCTAACCGCTTTTTTGCACAACATGGGGGATCAT
GTAACTCGCCTTGATCGTTGGGAACCGGAGCTGAATGAAGCCATACCAAACGACGAGCGTGACACCACGA
TGCCTGTAGCAATGGCAACAACGTTGCGCAAACTATTAACTGGCGAACTACTTACTCTAGCTTCCCGGCA
ACAATTAATAGACTGGATGGAGGCGGATAAAGTTGCAGGACCACTTCTGCGCTCGGCCCTTCCGGCTGGC
TGGTTTATTGCTGATAAATCTGGAGCCGGTGAGCGTGGGTCTCGCGGTATCATTGCAGCACTGGGGCCAG
ATGGTAAGCCCTCCCGTATCGTAGTTATCTACACGACGGGGAGTCAGGCAACTATGGATGAACGAAATAG
ACAGATCGCTGAGATAGGTGCCTCACTGATTAAGCATTGGTAACTGTCAGACCAAGTTTACTCATATATA
CTTTAGATTGATTTAAAACTTCATTTTTAATTTAAAAGGATCTAGGTGAAGATCCTTTTTGATAATCTCA
TGACCAAAATCCCTTAACGTGAGTTTTCGTTCCACTGAGCGTCAGACCCCGTAGAAAAGATCAAAGGATC
TTC
Features (pLannotate 1.2.2; 15 found; start..end, strand, type, name):
      1..589     +  rep_origin     ori: high-copy-number ColE1/pMB1/pBR322/pUC origin of replication
    662..689     +  repeat_region  AAV2 ITR (fragment): inverted terminal repeat of adeno-associated virus serotype 2 inverted
    718..745     +  repeat_region  AAV2 ITR (fragment): inverted terminal repeat of adeno-associated virus serotype 2 inverted
   1244..1300    +  CDS            Havcr2 (fragment): HAVR2_MOUSE - Also known as Tim3, Timd3. Experimental evidence at protein level: Swiss-Prot protein existence level 1. Cell surface receptor implicated in modulating innate and adaptive immune responses. Generally accepted to have an inhibiting function. Reports on stimulating functions suggest that the activity may be influenced by the cellular context and/or the respective ligand (PubMed:18006747). Regulates macrophage activation (PubMed:11823861). Inhibits T-helper type 1 lymphocyte (Th1)-mediated auto- and alloimmune responses and promotes immunological tolerance (PubMed:14556006, PubMed:1
   1419..2135    +  CDS            SYFP2: SYFP2 is a basic (constitutively fluorescent) yellow fluorescent protein published in 2006, derived from Aequorea victoria. It is reported to be a very rapidly-maturing monomer with moderate acid sensitivity.
   2175..2332    +  misc_feature   WPRE (fragment): woodchuck hepatitis virus posttranscriptional regulatory element
   2338..2418    +  misc_feature   WPRE (fragment): woodchuck hepatitis virus posttranscriptional regulatory element
   2435..2546    +  polyA_signal   bGH poly(A) signal: bovine growth hormone polyadenylation signal
   2664..2804    +  repeat_region  AAV2 ITR: inverted terminal repeat of adeno-associated virus serotype 2 inverted
   2809..2860    -  misc_feature   bom (fragment): basis of mobility region from pBR322
   2879..3334    +  rep_origin     f1 ori (sequence partly withheld): f1 bacteriophage origin of replication; arrow indicates direction of (+) strand synthesis
   3335..3384    -  misc_feature   bom (fragment): basis of mobility region from pBR322
   3486..3521    -  CDS            rop (fragment): Rop protein, which maintains plasmids at low copy number; rop
   3616..3720    +  promoter       AmpR promoter: bla
   3721..4581    +  CDS            AmpR: β-lactamase; bla; confers resistance to ampicillin, carbenicillin, and related antibiotics
