[The description below was written by a language model from this plasmid's Addgene catalogue record and pLannotate feature annotations shown in this document.]
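Description:
AiP12118 - pAAV-AiE0429m-minBG-SYFP2-WPRE3-BGHpA (alias CN2118) is an AAV transfer plasmid built on a pAAV2 backbone, used to package a recombinant AAV genome that reports the activity of a candidate brain cell-type enhancer. It is propagated in E. coli from a high-copy ColE1/pUC-type origin under ampicillin selection (β-lactamase with its own promoter), and the backbone also carries an f1/M13 phage origin and short remnants of pBR322 bom and rop sequences. A recombination-deficient growth strain is listed, consistent with the need to keep the repeat-rich ITRs intact.

Between the two AAV2 inverted terminal repeats, which provide the signals for genome replication and encapsidation, lies a single expression cassette. The enhancer AiE0429m sits upstream of the minimal beta-globin promoter (minBG), which has little activity by itself, so transcription depends largely on the enhancer. Neither element is annotated in the feature tables, but they presumably occupy the unannotated region between the left ITR and the reporter. The short "Havcr2" fragment called there is most likely a chance similarity hit rather than a functional coding part. The cassette drives SYFP2, a rapidly maturing monomeric yellow fluorescent protein, followed by WPRE3, a shortened woodchuck posttranscriptional element (annotated as two WPRE fragments) that boosts expression while saving packaging space, and the bovine growth hormone polyadenylation signal.

The depositor sequence (4,762 nt) and the repository's sequencing result (4,751 nt) agree in layout. The latter shows the left ITR only as fragments, which could reflect either difficulty in sequencing the ITR or a small deletion. The construct is intended for AAV-mediated fluorescent labelling of specific brain cell populations. The record does not state which populations AiE0429m targets.
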