Addgene plasmid #230187: AiP12118 - pAAV-AiE0429m-minBG-SYFP2-WPRE3-BGHpA (Alias: CN2118)
Purpose: AiE0429m is an enhancer sequence, designed to drive AAV-mediated transgene expression in specific populations of brain cells
Depositing lab: Allen Institute for Brain Science & Boaz Levi. Depositing organization: Allen Institute. Publication: A suite of enhancer AAVs and transgenic mouse lines for genetic access to cortical cell types. Ben-Simon Y, Hooper M, Narayan S, Daigle TL, Dwivedi D, Way SW, Oster A, Stafford DA, Mich JK, Taormina MJ, Martinez RA, Opitz-Araya X, Roth JR, Alexander JR, Allen S, Amster A, Arbuckle J, Ayala A, Baker PM, Bakken TE, Barcelli T, Barta S, Bendrick J, Bertagnolli D, Bielstein C, Bishwakarma P, Bowlus J, Boyer G, Brouner K, Casian B, Casper T, Chakka AB, Chakrabarty R, Chance RK, Chavan S, Clark M, Colbert K, Collman F, Daniel S, Departee M, DiValentin P, Donadio N, Dotson N, Egdorf T, Fliss T, Gabitto M, Garcia J, Gary A, Gasperini M, Gloe J, Goldy J, Gore BB, Graybuck L, Greisman N, Haeseleer F, Halterman C, Haradon Z, Hastings SD, Helback O, Ho W, Hockemeyer D, Huang C, Huff S, Hunker A, Johansen N, Jones D, Juneau Z, Kalmbach B, Kannan M, Khem S, Kussick E, Kutsal R, Larsen R, Lee C, Lee AY, Leibly M, Lenz GH, Li S, Liang E, Lusk N, Madigan Z, Malloy J, Malone J, McCue R, Melchor J, Mollenkopf T, Moosman S, Morin E, Newman D, Ng L, Ngo K, Omstead V, Otto S, Oyama A, Pena N, Pham T, Phillips E, Pom CA, Potekhina L, Ransford S, Ray PL, Rette D, Reynoldson C, Rimorin C, Rocha D, Ruiz A, Sanchez REA, Sawyer L, Sedeno-Cortes A, Sevigny JP, Shapovalova N, Shepard N, Shulga L, Sigler AR, Siverts L, Soliman S, Somasundaram S, Staats B, Stewart K, Szelenyi E, Tieu M, Trader C, Tran A, van Velthoven CTJ, Walker M, Wang Y, Weed N, Wirthlin M, Wood T, Wynalda B, Yao Z, Zhou T, Ariza J, Dee N, Reding M, Ronellenfitch K, Mufti S, Sunkin SM, Smith KA, Esposito L, Waters J, Thyagarajan B, Yao S, Lein ES, Zeng H, Levi BP, Ngai J, Ting JT, Tasic B. Cell. 2025 May 16:S0092-8674(25)00513-6. doi: 10.1016/j.cell.2025.05.002. PubMed 40403729.
Backbone
  Vector backbone: pAAV2
  Vector type: AAV
Growth in bacteria
  Bacterial resistance: Ampicillin, 100 μg/mL
  Growth temperature: 37°C
  Growth strain: NEB Stable
  Copy number: High Copy
Gene/Insert
  Gene/Insert name: SYFP2
  Species: Synthetic
  Promoter: minBG
  Cloning method: Gibson Cloning
Terms and licenses: Academic/Nonprofit Terms; Industry Terms: Not Available to Industry
How to cite: AiP12118 - pAAV-AiE0429m-minBG-SYFP2-WPRE3-BGHpA (Alias: CN2118) was a gift from Allen Institute for Brain Science & Boaz Levi (Addgene plasmid # 230187 ; http://n2t.net/addgene:230187 ; RRID:Addgene_230187)
